Addgene plasmid #134657: PJQ49
Purpose: (Empty Backbone) Contains Promoter 3 with bsa1 cut sites for inserting sgRNA
Depositing lab: Jason Peters & Oren Rosenberg. Depositing organization: University of California, San Francisco (UCSF). Publication: Modulating pathogenesis with Mobile-CRISPRi. Qu J, Prasad NK, Yu MA, Chen S, Lyden A, Herrera N, Silvis MR, Crawford E, Looney MR, Peters JM, Rosenberg OS. J Bacteriol. 2019 Sep 3. pii: JB.00304-19. doi: 10.1128/JB.00304-19. PubMed 31481541.
Backbone
  Vector backbone: pJMP1237
  Backbone manufacturer: Addgene 119262
  Backbone size (bp): 10856
  Modifications to backbone: The inducible PBAD promoter was replaced with the constitutive Biobrick promoter
  Vector type: Bacterial Expression, CRISPR
  Promoter: Anderson BBa_J23115
  Selectable markers: Gentamicin
Growth in bacteria
  Bacterial resistance: Ampicillin, 100 μg/mL
  Growth temperature: 37°C
  Growth strain: BW25141
  Copy number: Unknown
Resource information
  A portion of this plasmid was derived from a plasmid made by: Biobrick registry & Addgene 119262
Terms and licenses: Academic/Nonprofit Terms; Industry Terms: Not Available to Industry
Depositor comments: The parent plasmid was used in this paper: https://www.ncbi.nlm.nih.gov/pmc/articles/PMC6424567/#SD7 We obtained the new promoter from the Biobrick registry.
How to cite: PJQ49 was a gift from Jason Peters & Oren Rosenberg (Addgene plasmid # 134657 ; http://n2t.net/addgene:134657 ; RRID:Addgene_134657)
