[The description below was written by a language model from this plasmid's Addgene catalogue record and pLannotate feature annotations shown in this document.]
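Description:
PJQ49 is an empty-backbone Mobile-CRISPRi vector for bacterial expression, derived from pJMP1237 by replacing the arabinose-inducible PBAD promoter with the constitutive Anderson BioBrick promoter BBa_J23115 (called "Promoter 3" in the record). It replicates from the R6K γ origin, which depends on the pi initiator protein and therefore restricts propagation to pir-type E. coli hosts such as the listed BW25141 strain. The backbone carries ampicillin resistance for selection in E. coli and an incP oriT that allows conjugative transfer into recipient bacteria, where the plasmid is not expected to replicate. The two sequence records, from the depositor and from repository sequencing, are both 9,714 nt with the same features at a different start point. This is shorter than the 10,856 bp listed for the parent backbone.

The payload sits between Tn7L and Tn7R ends, forming a mini-Tn7 transposon intended for chromosomal insertion. It contains a Streptococcus pyogenes Cas9 coding sequence fused to a C-terminal 3xMyc tag. The annotation calls it Cas9, but the CRISPRi context implies a nuclease-dead variant, which the feature table cannot confirm. It also carries an sgRNA cassette made of a trc-type promoter and the tracrRNA-derived scaffold, with BsaI sites for inserting a spacer. The remaining element is a gentamicin resistance gene driven by the integron Pc promoter and flanked by FRT sites, so the marker can be removed with FLP recombinase after integration. Lambda t0 and rrnB T1 terminators insulate the cassette. The record does not say explicitly which gene the Anderson promoter drives, and it is not annotated in the feature table. Several short annotated fragments (CmR, lacI, rop, p15A and others) appear to be cloning remnants. According to the associated publication title, the system is used for gene knockdown in studying bacterial pathogenesis.
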