Features (pLannotate 1.2.2; 27 found; start..end, strand, type, name):
      8..116     -  oriT           oriT: incP origin of transfer
    335..374     -  CDS            λ integrase (fragment): integrase from phage λ; int
    385..773     -  rep_origin     R6K γ ori: γ replication origin from E. coli plasmid R6K; requires the R6K initiator protein pi for replication
    876..901     -  CDS            bla(M) (fragment): β-lactamase lacking the signal sequence; bla(M); allows cytosolic expression of β-lactamase
   1074..1934    -  CDS            AmpR: β-lactamase; bla; confers resistance to ampicillin, carbenicillin, and related antibiotics
   1935..2039    -  promoter       AmpR promoter: bla
   2134..2169    +  CDS            rop (fragment): Rop protein, which maintains plasmids at low copy number; rop
   2271..2370    +  misc_feature   bom (fragment): basis of mobility region from pBR322
   2376..2444    -  CDS            lacZα (fragment): LacZα fragment of β-galactosidase; lacZ fragment
   2516..2714    -  mobile_element Tn7R (fragment): mini-Tn7 element (right end of the Tn7 transposon) Tn7
   2718..2742    -  misc_feature   MCS (fragment): pBluescript multiple cloning site
   2763..2857    +  terminator     lambda t0 terminator: transcription terminator from phage lambda
   2867..2896    +  CDS            CmR (fragment): chloramphenicol acetyltransferase confers resistance to chloramphenicol
   2960..3046    +  terminator     rrnB T1 terminator: Escherichia coli rrnB; transcription terminator T1 from the E. coli rrnB gene
   3111..3144    +  protein_bind   FRT (minimal): supports FLP-mediated excision but not integration (Turan and Bode, 2011) FLP recombinase from the Saccharomyces cerevisiae 2μ plasmid
   3192..3725    -  CDS            GmR: gentamycin acetyltransferase; aacC1; confers resistance to gentamycin
   3914..3942    -  promoter       Pc promoter: intI1 (promoter lies within the coding sequence); class 1 integron promoter
   3980..4012    +  CDS            CmR (fragment): chloramphenicol acetyltransferase; cat; confers resistance to chloramphenicol
   4059..4106    +  protein_bind   FRT: FLP-mediated recombination occurs in the 8-bp core sequence TCTAGAAA (Turan and Bode, 2011). FLP recombinase from the Saccharomyces cerevisiae 2μ plasmid
   4391..4458    -  misc_RNA       tracrRNA (fragment): trans-activating CRISPR RNA for the Streptococcus pyogenes CRISPR/Cas9 system
   4522..4550    -  promoter       trc promoter: strong E. coli promoter; hybrid between the trp and lac UV5 promoters
   4636..4722    -  ncRNA          Thr leader (fragment): Accession: RF00506 - Threonine operon leader
   4962..4982    -  rep_origin     p15A ori (fragment): Plasmids containing the medium-copy-number p15A origin of replication can be propagated in E. coli cells that contain a second plasmid with the ColE1 origin.
   5041..9144    +  CDS            Cas9: Cas9 (Csn1) endonuclease from the Streptococcus pyogenes Type II CRISPR/Cas system generates RNA-guided double strand breaks in DNA
   9154..9243    +  CDS            3xMyc: 3 tandem Myc epitope tags
   9398..9563    -  mobile_element Tn7L: mini-Tn7 element (left end of the Tn7 transposon) Tn7
   9596..9650    -  CDS            lacI (fragment): lac repressor; lacI; The lac repressor binds to the lac operator to inhibit transcription in E. coli. This inhibition can be relieved by adding lactose or isopropyl-β-D-thiogalactopyranoside (IPTG).
>Addgene plasmid #134657 | PJQ49 | depositor full sequence | sequence record 258843 | PJQ49 sequence 9714 bps
AGCTTATCGGCCAGCCTCGCAGAGCAGGATTCCCGTTGAGCACCGCCAGGTGCGAATAAGGGACAGTGAA
GAAGGAACACCCGCTCGCGGGTGGGCCTACTTCACCTATCCTGCCCGGCTGACGCCGTTGGATACACCAA
GGAAAGTCTACACGAACCCTTTGGCAAAATCCTGTATATCGTGCGAAAAAGGATGGATATACCGAAAAAA
TCGCTATAATGACCCCGAAGCAGGGTTATGCAGCGGAAAGTATACCTTAAGGAATCCCCTGATAACGCAG
GAAAGAACATGTGAGCAAAAGGCCAGCAAAAGGCCAGGAACCGTAAAAAGGCCGCACTCCCTGCCTCTGT
CATCACGATACTGTGATGCCATGGCTAATTCCCATGTCAGCCGTTAAGTGTTCCTGTGTCACTCAAAATT
GCTTTGAGAGGCTCTAAGGGCTTCTCAGTGCGTTACATCCCTGGCTTGTTGTCCACAACCGTTAAACCTT
AAAAGCTTTAAAAGCCTTATATATTCTTTTTTTTCTTATAAAACTTAAAACCTTAGAGGCTATTTAAGTT
GCTGATTTATATTAATTTTATTGTTCAAACATGAGAGCTTAGTACGTGAAACATGAGAGCTTAGTACGTT
AGCCATGAGAGCTTAGTACGTTAGCCATGAGGGTTTAGTTCGTTAAACATGAGAGCTTAGTACGTTAAAC
ATGAGAGCTTAGTACGTGAAACATGAGAGCTTAGTACGTACTATCAACAGGTTGAACTGCTGATCTTCAG
ATCCTCTACGCCGGACGCATCGTGGCCGGATCTTGCGGCCGCAAAAATTAAAAATGAAGTTTTAAATCAA
TCTAAAGTATATATGAGTAAACTTGGTCTGACAGTTACCAATGCTTAATCAGTGAGGCACCAATAACTGC
CTTTGATCTTTTCTACGGGGTCTGACGCTCAGTGGAACGAAAACTCACGTTAAGGGATTTTGGTCATGAG
ATTATCAAAAAGGATCTTCACCTAGATCCTTTTAAATTAAAAATGAAGTTTTAAATCAATCTAAAGTATA
TATGAGTAAACTTGGTCTGACAGTTACCAATGCTTAATCAGTGAGGCACCTATCTCAGCGATCTGTCTAT
TTCGTTCATCCATAGTTGCCTGACTCCCCGTCGTGTAGATAACTACGATACGGGAGGGCTTACCATCTGG
CCCCAGTGCTGCAATGATACCGCGGGACCCACGCTCACCGGCTCCAGATTTATCAGCAATAAACCAGCCA
GCCGGAAGGGCCGAGCGCAGAAGTGGTCCTGCAACTTTATCCGCCTCCATCCAGTCTATTAATTGTTGCC
GGGAAGCTAGAGTAAGTAGTTCGCCAGTTAATAGTTTGCGCAACGTTGTTGCCATTGCTACAGGCATCGT
GGTGTCACGCTCGTCGTTTGGTATGGCTTCATTCAGCTCCGGTTCCCAACGATCAAGGCGAGTTACATGA
TCCCCCATGTTGTGCAAAAAAGCGGTTAGCTCCTTCGGTCCTCCGATCGTTGTCAGAAGTAAGTTGGCCG
CAGTGTTATCACTCATGGTTATGGCAGCACTGCATAATTCTCTTACTGTCATGCCATCCGTAAGATGCTT
TTCTGTGACTGGTGAGTACTCAACCAAGTCATTCTGAGAATAGTGTATGCGGCGACCGAGTTGCTCTTGC
CCGGCGTCAATACGGGATAATACCGCGCCACATAGCAGAACTTTAAAAGTGCTCATCATTGGAAAACGTT
CTTCGGGGCGAAAACTCTCAAGGATCTTACCGCTGTTGAGATCCAGTTCGATGTAACCCACTCGTGCACC
CAACTGATCTTCAGCATCTTTTACTTTCACCAGCGTTTCTGGGTGAGCAAAAACAGGAAGGCAAAATGCC
GCAAAAAAGGGAATAAGGGCGACACGGAAATGTTGAATACTCATACTCTTCCTTTTTCAATATTATTGAA
GCATTTATCAGGGTTATTGTCTCATGAGCGGATACATATTTGAATGTATTTAGAAAAATAAACAAATAGG
GGTTCCGCGCACATTTCCCCGAAAAGTGCCACCTGACGTCTAAGAAACCATTATTATCATGACATTAACC
TATAAAAATAGGCGTATCACGAGGCCCTTTCGTCTCGCGCGTTTCGGTGATGACGGTGAAAACCTCTGAC
ACATGCAGCTCCCGGAGACGGTCACAGCTTGTCTGTAAGCGGATGCCGGGAGCAGACAAGCCCGTCAGGG
CGCGTCAGCGGGTGTTGGCGGGTGTCGGGGCTGGCTTAACTATGCGGCATCAGAGCAGATTGTACTGAGA
GTGCACCATATGCGGTGTGAAATACCGCACAGATGCGTAAGGAGAAAATACCGCATCAGGCGCCATTCGC
CATTCAGGCTGCGCAACTGTTGGGAAGGGCGATCGGTGCGGGCCTCTTCGCTATTACGCCAGCTAGAGGA
CCAGCCGCGTAACCTGGCAAAATCGGTTACGGTTGAGTAATAAATGGATGCCCTGCGTAAGCGGGTGTGG
GCGGACAATAAAGTCTTAAACTGAACAAAATAGATCTAAACTATGACAATAAAGTCTTAAACTAGACAGA
ATAGTTGTAAACTGAAATCAGTCCAGTTATGCTGTGAAAAAGCATACTGGACTTTTGTTATGGCTAAAGC
AAACTCTTCATTTTCTGAAGTGCAAATTGCCCGTCGTATTAAAGAGGGGCGTGGGGTTCGAGGTCGACGG
TATCGATAAGCTAGCTTAATTAGCTGAGCTTGGACTCCTGTTGATAGATCCAGTAATGACCTCAGAACTC
CATCTGGATTTGTTCAGAACGCTCGGTTGCCGCCGGGCGTTTTTTATTGGTGAGAATCCAAGCTAGACTG
CGATGAGTGGCAGGGCGGGGCGTAATTTTTTTAAGGCAGTTATTGGTGCCCTTAAACGCCTGGGGTAATG
ACTCTCTAGCTTGAGGCATCAAATAAAACGAAAGGCTCAGTCGAAAGACTGGGCCTTTCGTTTTATCTGT
TGTTTGTCGGTGAACGCTCTCCTGAGTAGGACAAATCCGCCGCTAGGAGCTTGCGGCCCGGACGATGAGC
TCGAATTGGGGATCTTGAAGTACCTATTCCGAAGTTCCTATTCTCTAGAAAGTATAGGAACTTCAGAGCG
CTTTTGAAGCTGATGCTCGAGATCTCGGCTTGAACGAATTGTTAGGTGGCGGTACTTGGGTCGATATCAA
AGTGCATCACTTCTTCCCGTATGCCCAACTTTGTATAGAGAGCCACTGCGGGATCGTCACCGTAATCTGC
TTGCACGTAGATCACATAAGCACCAAGCGCGTTGGCCTCATGCTTGAGGAGATTGATGAGCGCGGTGGCA
ATGCCCTGCCTCCGGTGCTCTCCGGAGACTGCGAGATCATAGATATAGATCTCACTACGCGGCTGCTCAA
ACTTGGGCAGAACGTAAGCCGCGAGAGCGCCAACAACCGCTTCTTGGTCGAAGGCAGCAAGCGCGATGAA
TGTCTTACTACGGAGCAAGTTCCCGAGGTAATCGGAGTCCGGCTGATGTTGGGAGTAGGTGGCTACGTCT
CCGAACTCACGACCGAAAAGATCAAGAGCAGCCCGCATGGATTTGACTTGGTCAGGGCCGAGCCTACATG
TGCGAATGATGCCCATACTTGAGCCACCTAACTTTGTTTTAGGGCGACTGCCCTGCTGCGTAACATCGTT
GCTGCTGCGTAACATCGTTGCTGCTCCATAACATCAAACATCGACCCACGGCGTAACGCGCTTGCTGCTT
GGATGCCCGAGGCATAGACTGTACAAAAAAACAGTCATAACAAGCCATGAAAACCGCCACTGCGCCGTTA
CCACCGCTGCGTTCGGTCAAGGTTCTGGACCAGTTGCGTGAGCGCATACGCTACTTGCATTACAGTTTAC
GAACCGAACAGGCTTATGTCAACTGGGTTCGTGCCTTCATCCGTTTCCACGGTGTGCGTCCATGGGCAAA
TATTATACGCAAGGCGACAAGGCTCGAGAGTTCAACAGACAGCCTTCGTTCTTATGGCCGTTCAGGAGGA
AGTTCCTATTCCGAAGTTCCTATTCTCTAGAAAGTATAGGAACTTCTTGAGAAGAGAAAAGAAAACCGCC
GATCCTGTCCACCGCATTACTGCAAGGTAGTGGACAAGACCGGCGGTCTTAAGTTTTTTGGCTGAAACGA
ATGACGAAAAGGCTGTCTGAGCAAATCCAGGAGGTCGTTTAAACCGTATTAGCCCGGTATTTTGGAAATA
GCGGAAGCACTGACTTTTGTTATCAATAAAAAAGGCCCCCCGTTAGGGAGGCCTTATTGTTCGTCTACTC
GGAAGAGCGAGAGACAACAGAACGGTCAGCCACATGAATTCAAAAAAAAAGCACCGACTCGGTGCCACTT
TTTCAAGTTGATAACGGACTAGCCTTATTTAAACTTGCTATGCTGTTTCCAGCATAGCTCTTAAACAGAG
ACCGACCGCTATGGTGGAGACCAAAGTTGGTCTCAACTAGAATTATACGAGCCGGATGATTAATTGTCAA
CAGCTCATTTCAGAATATTTGCCAGAACCGGAATTCTTTCAGCTCAGTCGATAGGTAGTAGGCAAGAGTA
GTCGCACCTTTGGTCGAAAAAAAAAGCCCGCACTGTCAGGTGCGGGCTTTTTTCTGTGTTTCCCCAAAAG
TAAAAACCCGCCGAAGCGGGTTTTTACGTAAAACAGGTGAAACTGACCAGACGAGAAGGCTTTGGAGGTG
ATAATGGGGCTCAAGGACCCGGGAGGCAGATAGGTAGGCATGGCCCCCATTTTCAATACAAGCAACGCAT
GAGAAAGCCCCCGGAAGATCACCTTCCGGGGGCTTTTTTATTGCGCTCCGGCAATTAAAAAAGCGGCTAA
CCACGCCGCTTTTTTTACGTCTGCAGACTAGTGCGAATTGATCTGGTTTGACAGCTTATCACCAAGCCAG
TTACCTCGGTTCTTTATAGCTAGCTCAGCCCTTGGTACAATGCTAGCGATCTAAAGAGGAGAAAACTAGT
ATGGACAAGAAGTACAGCATCGGCCTGGCCATCGGCACCAACTCTGTGGGCTGGGCCGTGATCACCGACG
AGTACAAGGTGCCCAGCAAGAAATTCAAGGTGCTGGGCAACACCGACCGGCACAGCATCAAGAAGAACCT
GATCGGCGCCCTGCTGTTCGACAGCGGAGAAACAGCCGAGGCCACCCGGCTGAAGAGAACCGCCAGAAGA
AGATACACCAGACGGAAGAACCGGATCTGCTATCTGCAAGAGATCTTCAGCAACGAGATGGCCAAGGTGG
ACGACAGCTTCTTCCACAGACTGGAAGAGTCCTTCCTGGTGGAAGAGGATAAGAAGCACGAGCGGCACCC
CATCTTCGGCAACATCGTGGACGAGGTGGCCTACCACGAGAAGTACCCCACCATCTACCACCTGAGAAAG
AAACTGGTGGACAGCACCGACAAGGCCGACCTGCGGCTGATCTATCTGGCCCTGGCCCACATGATCAAGT
TCCGGGGCCACTTCCTGATCGAGGGCGACCTGAACCCCGACAACAGCGACGTGGACAAGCTGTTCATCCA
GCTGGTGCAGACCTACAACCAGCTGTTCGAGGAAAACCCCATCAACGCCAGCGGCGTGGACGCCAAGGCC
ATCCTGTCTGCCAGACTGAGCAAGAGCAGACGGCTGGAAAATCTGATCGCCCAGCTGCCCGGCGAGAAGA
AGAATGGCCTGTTCGGCAACCTGATTGCCCTGAGCCTGGGCCTGACCCCCAACTTCAAGAGCAACTTCGA
CCTGGCCGAGGATGCCAAACTGCAGCTGAGCAAGGACACCTACGACGACGACCTGGACAACCTGCTGGCC
CAGATCGGCGACCAGTACGCCGACCTGTTTCTGGCCGCCAAGAACCTGTCCGACGCCATCCTGCTGAGCG
ACATCCTGAGAGTGAACACCGAGATCACCAAGGCCCCCCTGAGCGCCTCTATGATCAAGAGATACGACGA
GCACCACCAGGACCTGACCCTGCTGAAAGCTCTCGTGCGGCAGCAGCTGCCTGAGAAGTACAAAGAGATT
TTCTTCGACCAGAGCAAGAACGGCTACGCCGGCTACATCGATGGCGGAGCCAGCCAGGAAGAGTTCTACA
AGTTCATCAAGCCCATCCTGGAAAAGATGGACGGCACCGAGGAACTGCTCGTGAAGCTGAACAGAGAGGA
CCTGCTGCGGAAGCAGCGGACCTTCGACAACGGCAGCATCCCCCACCAGATCCACCTGGGAGAGCTGCAC
GCCATTCTGCGGCGGCAGGAAGATTTTTACCCATTCCTGAAGGACAACCGGGAAAAGATCGAGAAGATCC
TGACCTTCCGCATCCCCTACTACGTGGGCCCTCTGGCCAGGGGAAACAGCAGATTCGCCTGGATGACCAG
AAAGAGCGAGGAAACCATCACCCCCTGGAACTTCGAGGAAGTGGTGGACAAGGGCGCCAGCGCCCAGAGC
TTCATCGAGCGGATGACCAACTTCGATAAGAACCTGCCCAACGAGAAGGTGCTGCCCAAGCACAGCCTGC
TGTACGAGTACTTCACCGTGTACAACGAGCTGACCAAAGTGAAATACGTGACCGAGGGAATGAGAAAGCC
CGCCTTCCTGAGCGGCGAGCAGAAAAAAGCCATCGTGGACCTGCTGTTCAAGACCAACCGGAAAGTGACC
GTGAAGCAGCTGAAAGAGGACTACTTCAAGAAAATCGAGTGCTTCGACTCCGTGGAAATCTCCGGCGTGG
AAGATCGGTTCAACGCCTCCCTGGGCACATACCACGATCTGCTGAAAATTATCAAGGACAAGGACTTCCT
GGACAATGAGGAAAACGAGGACATTCTGGAAGATATCGTGCTGACCCTGACACTGTTTGAGGACAGAGAG
ATGATCGAGGAACGGCTGAAAACCTATGCCCACCTGTTCGACGACAAAGTGATGAAGCAGCTGAAGCGGC
GGAGATACACCGGCTGGGGCAGGCTGAGCCGGAAGCTGATCAACGGCATCCGGGACAAGCAGTCCGGCAA
GACAATCCTGGATTTCCTGAAGTCCGACGGCTTCGCCAACAGAAACTTCATGCAGCTGATCCACGACGAC
AGCCTGACCTTTAAAGAGGACATCCAGAAAGCCCAGGTGTCCGGCCAGGGCGATAGCCTGCACGAGCACA
TTGCCAATCTGGCCGGCAGCCCCGCCATTAAGAAGGGCATCCTGCAGACAGTGAAGGTGGTGGACGAGCT
CGTGAAAGTGATGGGCCGGCACAAGCCCGAGAACATCGTGATCGAAATGGCCAGAGAGAACCAGACCACC
CAGAAGGGACAGAAGAACAGCCGCGAGAGAATGAAGCGGATCGAAGAGGGCATCAAAGAGCTGGGCAGCC
AGATCCTGAAAGAACACCCCGTGGAAAACACCCAGCTGCAGAACGAGAAGCTGTACCTGTACTACCTGCA
GAATGGGCGGGATATGTACGTGGACCAGGAACTGGACATCAACCGGCTGTCCGACTACGATGTGGACGCT
ATCGTGCCTCAGAGCTTTCTGAAGGACGACTCCATCGATAACAAAGTGCTGACTCGGAGCGACAAGAACC
GGGGCAAGAGCGACAACGTGCCCTCCGAAGAGGTCGTGAAGAAGATGAAGAACTACTGGCGCCAGCTGCT
GAATGCCAAGCTGATTACCCAGAGGAAGTTCGACAATCTGACCAAGGCCGAGAGAGGCGGCCTGAGCGAA
CTGGATAAGGCCGGCTTCATCAAGAGACAGCTGGTGGAAACCCGGCAGATCACAAAGCACGTGGCACAGA
TCCTGGACTCCCGGATGAACACTAAGTACGACGAGAACGACAAACTGATCCGGGAAGTGAAAGTGATCAC
CCTGAAGTCCAAGCTGGTGTCCGATTTCCGGAAGGATTTCCAGTTTTACAAAGTGCGCGAGATCAACAAC
TACCACCACGCCCACGACGCCTACCTGAACGCCGTCGTGGGAACCGCCCTGATCAAAAAGTACCCTAAGC
TGGAAAGCGAGTTCGTGTACGGCGACTACAAGGTGTACGACGTGCGGAAGATGATCGCCAAGAGCGAGCA
GGAAATCGGCAAGGCTACCGCCAAGTACTTCTTCTACAGCAACATCATGAACTTTTTCAAGACCGAGATT
ACCCTGGCCAACGGCGAGATCCGGAAGCGGCCTCTGATCGAGACAAACGGCGAAACAGGCGAGATCGTGT
GGGATAAGGGCCGGGACTTTGCCACCGTGCGGAAAGTGCTGTCTATGCCCCAAGTGAATATCGTGAAAAA
GACCGAGGTGCAGACAGGCGGCTTCAGCAAAGAGTCTATCCTGCCCAAGAGGAACAGCGACAAGCTGATC
GCCAGAAAGAAGGACTGGGACCCTAAGAAGTACGGCGGCTTCGACAGCCCCACCGTGGCCTATTCTGTGC
TGGTGGTGGCCAAAGTGGAAAAGGGCAAGTCCAAGAAACTGAAGAGTGTGAAAGAGCTGCTGGGGATCAC
CATCATGGAAAGAAGCAGCTTCGAGAAGAATCCCATCGACTTTCTGGAAGCCAAGGGCTACAAAGAAGTG
AAAAAGGACCTGATCATCAAGCTGCCTAAGTACTCCCTGTTCGAGCTGGAAAACGGCCGGAAGAGAATGC
TGGCCTCTGCCGGCGAACTGCAGAAGGGAAACGAACTGGCCCTGCCCTCCAAATATGTGAACTTCCTGTA
CCTGGCCAGCCACTATGAGAAGCTGAAGGGCTCCCCCGAGGATAATGAGCAGAAACAGCTGTTTGTGGAA
CAGCACAAACACTACCTGGACGAGATCATCGAGCAGATCAGCGAGTTCTCCAAGAGAGTGATCCTGGCCG
ACGCTAATCTGGACAAGGTGCTGAGCGCCTACAACAAGCACAGAGACAAGCCTATCAGAGAGCAGGCCGA
GAATATCATCCACCTGTTTACCCTGACCAATCTGGGAGCCCCTGCCGCCTTCAAGTACTTTGACACCACC
ATCGACCGGAAGAGGTACACCAGCACCAAAGAGGTGCTGGACGCCACCCTGATCCACCAGAGCATCACCG
GCCTGTACGAGACACGGATCGACCTGTCTCAGCTGGGAGGCGACGCGGCCGCGGAGCAGAAACTCATCTC
TGAAGAAGATCTGGAACAAAAGTTGATTTCAGAAGAAGATCTGGAACAGAAGCTCATCTCTGAGGAAGAT
CTGTAATAAGGCGCGCCTCCTTAATGGGACTTGCAGCCTCGGTACCAAATTCCAGAAAAGACACCCGAAA
GGGTGTTTTTTCGTTTTGGTCCCACAGAATGAGCATCATGGCCTAGTCGACATCGGAGAAGAGTACGGCT
CTTTTAACCGCCTCAAGAACCAGATAAGTGAAATCTAGTTCCAAACTATTTTGTCATTTTTAATTTTCGT
ATTAGCTTACGACGCTACACCCAGTTCCCATCTATTTTGTCACTCTTCCCTAAATAATCCTTAAAAACTC
CATTTCCACCCCTCCCAGTTCCCAACTATTTTGTCCGCCCACAGCGGGGCATTTTTCTTCCTGTTATGTT
TGGGCGCTGCATTAATGAATCGGCCAACGCGCGGGGAGAGGCGGTTTGCGTATTGGGCGCTCTTCCGCTT
CCTCGCTCACTGACCCGCTGCGCTCGGTCGTTCGGCTGCGGCGAGCGGTATCAG
