Features (pLannotate 1.2.2; 27 found; start..end, strand, type, name):
    367..395     -  promoter       Pc promoter: intI1 (promoter lies within the coding sequence); class 1 integron promoter
    433..465     +  CDS            CmR (fragment): chloramphenicol acetyltransferase; cat; confers resistance to chloramphenicol
    512..559     +  protein_bind   FRT: FLP-mediated recombination occurs in the 8-bp core sequence TCTAGAAA (Turan and Bode, 2011). FLP recombinase from the Saccharomyces cerevisiae 2μ plasmid
    844..911     -  misc_RNA       tracrRNA (fragment): trans-activating CRISPR RNA for the Streptococcus pyogenes CRISPR/Cas9 system
    975..1003    -  promoter       trc promoter: strong E. coli promoter; hybrid between the trp and lac UV5 promoters
   1089..1175    -  ncRNA          Thr leader (fragment): Accession: RF00506 - Threonine operon leader
   1415..1435    -  rep_origin     p15A ori (fragment): Plasmids containing the medium-copy-number p15A origin of replication can be propagated in E. coli cells that contain a second plasmid with the ColE1 origin.
   1494..5597    +  CDS            Cas9: Cas9 (Csn1) endonuclease from the Streptococcus pyogenes Type II CRISPR/Cas system generates RNA-guided double strand breaks in DNA
   5607..5696    +  CDS            3xMyc: 3 tandem Myc epitope tags
   5851..6016    -  mobile_element Tn7L: mini-Tn7 element (left end of the Tn7 transposon) Tn7
   6049..6103    -  CDS            lacI (fragment): lac repressor; lacI; The lac repressor binds to the lac operator to inhibit transcription in E. coli. This inhibition can be relieved by adding lactose or isopropyl-β-D-thiogalactopyranoside (IPTG).
   6175..6283    -  oriT           oriT: incP origin of transfer
   6502..6541    -  CDS            λ integrase (fragment): integrase from phage λ; int
   6552..6940    -  rep_origin     R6K γ ori: γ replication origin from E. coli plasmid R6K; requires the R6K initiator protein pi for replication
   7043..7068    -  CDS            bla(M) (fragment): β-lactamase lacking the signal sequence; bla(M); allows cytosolic expression of β-lactamase
   7241..8101    -  CDS            AmpR: β-lactamase; bla; confers resistance to ampicillin, carbenicillin, and related antibiotics
   8102..8206    -  promoter       AmpR promoter: bla
   8301..8336    +  CDS            rop (fragment): Rop protein, which maintains plasmids at low copy number; rop
   8438..8537    +  misc_feature   bom (fragment): basis of mobility region from pBR322
   8543..8611    -  CDS            lacZα (fragment): LacZα fragment of β-galactosidase; lacZ fragment
   8683..8881    -  mobile_element Tn7R (fragment): mini-Tn7 element (right end of the Tn7 transposon) Tn7
   8885..8909    -  misc_feature   MCS (fragment): pBluescript multiple cloning site
   8930..9024    +  terminator     lambda t0 terminator: transcription terminator from phage lambda
   9034..9063    +  CDS            CmR (fragment): chloramphenicol acetyltransferase confers resistance to chloramphenicol
   9127..9213    +  terminator     rrnB T1 terminator: Escherichia coli rrnB; transcription terminator T1 from the E. coli rrnB gene
   9278..9311    +  protein_bind   FRT (minimal): supports FLP-mediated excision but not integration (Turan and Bode, 2011) FLP recombinase from the Saccharomyces cerevisiae 2μ plasmid
   9359..178     -  CDS            GmR (across the origin): gentamycin acetyltransferase; aacC1; confers resistance to gentamycin
>Addgene plasmid #134657 | PJQ49 | addgene full sequence | sequence record 269564 | Addgene NGS Result
GTTGGGAGTAGGTGGCTACGTCTCCGAACTCACGACCGAAAAGATCAAGAGCAGCCCGCATGGATTTGAC
TTGGTCAGGGCCGAGCCTACATGTGCGAATGATGCCCATACTTGAGCCACCTAACTTTGTTTTAGGGCGA
CTGCCCTGCTGCGTAACATCGTTGCTGCTGCGTAACATCGTTGCTGCTCCATAACATCAAACATCGACCC
ACGGCGTAACGCGCTTGCTGCTTGGATGCCCGAGGCATAGACTGTACAAAAAAACAGTCATAACAAGCCA
TGAAAACCGCCACTGCGCCGTTACCACCGCTGCGTTCGGTCAAGGTTCTGGACCAGTTGCGTGAGCGCAT
ACGCTACTTGCATTACAGTTTACGAACCGAACAGGCTTATGTCAACTGGGTTCGTGCCTTCATCCGTTTC
CACGGTGTGCGTCCATGGGCAAATATTATACGCAAGGCGACAAGGCTCGAGAGTTCAACAGACAGCCTTC
GTTCTTATGGCCGTTCAGGAGGAAGTTCCTATTCCGAAGTTCCTATTCTCTAGAAAGTATAGGAACTTCT
TGAGAAGAGAAAAGAAAACCGCCGATCCTGTCCACCGCATTACTGCAAGGTAGTGGACAAGACCGGCGGT
CTTAAGTTTTTTGGCTGAAACGAATGACGAAAAGGCTGTCTGAGCAAATCCAGGAGGTCGTTTAAACCGT
ATTAGCCCGGTATTTTGGAAATAGCGGAAGCACTGACTTTTGTTATCAATAAAAAAGGCCCCCCGTTAGG
GAGGCCTTATTGTTCGTCTACTCGGAAGAGCGAGAGACAACAGAACGGTCAGCCACATGAATTCAAAAAA
AAAGCACCGACTCGGTGCCACTTTTTCAAGTTGATAACGGACTAGCCTTATTTAAACTTGCTATGCTGTT
TCCAGCATAGCTCTTAAACAGAGACCGACCGCTATGGTGGAGACCAAAGTTGGTCTCAACTAGAATTATA
CGAGCCGGATGATTAATTGTCAACAGCTCATTTCAGAATATTTGCCAGAACCGGAATTCTTTCAGCTCAG
TCGATAGGTAGTAGGCAAGAGTAGTCGCACCTTTGGTCGAAAAAAAAAGCCCGCACTGTCAGGTGCGGGC
TTTTTTCTGTGTTTCCCCAAAAGTAAAAACCCGCCGAAGCGGGTTTTTACGTAAAACAGGTGAAACTGAC
CAGACGAGAAGGCTTTGGAGGTGATAATGGGGCTCAAGGACCCGGGAGGCAGATAGGTAGGCATGGCCCC
CATTTTCAATACAAGCAACGCATGAGAAAGCCCCCGGAAGATCACCTTCCGGGGGCTTTTTTATTGCGCT
CCGGCAATTAAAAAAGCGGCTAACCACGCCGCTTTTTTTACGTCTGCAGACTAGTGCGAATTGATCTGGT
TTGACAGCTTATCACCAAGCCAGTTACCTCGGTTCTTTATAGCTAGCTCAGCCCTTGGTACAATGCTAGC
GATCTAAAGAGGAGAAAACTAGTATGGACAAGAAGTACAGCATCGGCCTGGCCATCGGCACCAACTCTGT
GGGCTGGGCCGTGATCACCGACGAGTACAAGGTGCCCAGCAAGAAATTCAAGGTGCTGGGCAACACCGAC
CGGCACAGCATCAAGAAGAACCTGATCGGCGCCCTGCTGTTCGACAGCGGAGAAACAGCCGAGGCCACCC
GGCTGAAGAGAACCGCCAGAAGAAGATACACCAGACGGAAGAACCGGATCTGCTATCTGCAAGAGATCTT
CAGCAACGAGATGGCCAAGGTGGACGACAGCTTCTTCCACAGACTGGAAGAGTCCTTCCTGGTGGAAGAG
GATAAGAAGCACGAGCGGCACCCCATCTTCGGCAACATCGTGGACGAGGTGGCCTACCACGAGAAGTACC
CCACCATCTACCACCTGAGAAAGAAACTGGTGGACAGCACCGACAAGGCCGACCTGCGGCTGATCTATCT
GGCCCTGGCCCACATGATCAAGTTCCGGGGCCACTTCCTGATCGAGGGCGACCTGAACCCCGACAACAGC
GACGTGGACAAGCTGTTCATCCAGCTGGTGCAGACCTACAACCAGCTGTTCGAGGAAAACCCCATCAACG
CCAGCGGCGTGGACGCCAAGGCCATCCTGTCTGCCAGACTGAGCAAGAGCAGACGGCTGGAAAATCTGAT
CGCCCAGCTGCCCGGCGAGAAGAAGAATGGCCTGTTCGGCAACCTGATTGCCCTGAGCCTGGGCCTGACC
CCCAACTTCAAGAGCAACTTCGACCTGGCCGAGGATGCCAAACTGCAGCTGAGCAAGGACACCTACGACG
ACGACCTGGACAACCTGCTGGCCCAGATCGGCGACCAGTACGCCGACCTGTTTCTGGCCGCCAAGAACCT
GTCCGACGCCATCCTGCTGAGCGACATCCTGAGAGTGAACACCGAGATCACCAAGGCCCCCCTGAGCGCC
TCTATGATCAAGAGATACGACGAGCACCACCAGGACCTGACCCTGCTGAAAGCTCTCGTGCGGCAGCAGC
TGCCTGAGAAGTACAAAGAGATTTTCTTCGACCAGAGCAAGAACGGCTACGCCGGCTACATCGATGGCGG
AGCCAGCCAGGAAGAGTTCTACAAGTTCATCAAGCCCATCCTGGAAAAGATGGACGGCACCGAGGAACTG
CTCGTGAAGCTGAACAGAGAGGACCTGCTGCGGAAGCAGCGGACCTTCGACAACGGCAGCATCCCCCACC
AGATCCACCTGGGAGAGCTGCACGCCATTCTGCGGCGGCAGGAAGATTTTTACCCATTCCTGAAGGACAA
CCGGGAAAAGATCGAGAAGATCCTGACCTTCCGCATCCCCTACTACGTGGGCCCTCTGGCCAGGGGAAAC
AGCAGATTCGCCTGGATGACCAGAAAGAGCGAGGAAACCATCACCCCCTGGAACTTCGAGGAAGTGGTGG
ACAAGGGCGCCAGCGCCCAGAGCTTCATCGAGCGGATGACCAACTTCGATAAGAACCTGCCCAACGAGAA
GGTGCTGCCCAAGCACAGCCTGCTGTACGAGTACTTCACCGTGTACAACGAGCTGACCAAAGTGAAATAC
GTGACCGAGGGAATGAGAAAGCCCGCCTTCCTGAGCGGCGAGCAGAAAAAAGCCATCGTGGACCTGCTGT
TCAAGACCAACCGGAAAGTGACCGTGAAGCAGCTGAAAGAGGACTACTTCAAGAAAATCGAGTGCTTCGA
CTCCGTGGAAATCTCCGGCGTGGAAGATCGGTTCAACGCCTCCCTGGGCACATACCACGATCTGCTGAAA
ATTATCAAGGACAAGGACTTCCTGGACAATGAGGAAAACGAGGACATTCTGGAAGATATCGTGCTGACCC
TGACACTGTTTGAGGACAGAGAGATGATCGAGGAACGGCTGAAAACCTATGCCCACCTGTTCGACGACAA
AGTGATGAAGCAGCTGAAGCGGCGGAGATACACCGGCTGGGGCAGGCTGAGCCGGAAGCTGATCAACGGC
ATCCGGGACAAGCAGTCCGGCAAGACAATCCTGGATTTCCTGAAGTCCGACGGCTTCGCCAACAGAAACT
TCATGCAGCTGATCCACGACGACAGCCTGACCTTTAAAGAGGACATCCAGAAAGCCCAGGTGTCCGGCCA
GGGCGATAGCCTGCACGAGCACATTGCCAATCTGGCCGGCAGCCCCGCCATTAAGAAGGGCATCCTGCAG
ACAGTGAAGGTGGTGGACGAGCTCGTGAAAGTGATGGGCCGGCACAAGCCCGAGAACATCGTGATCGAAA
TGGCCAGAGAGAACCAGACCACCCAGAAGGGACAGAAGAACAGCCGCGAGAGAATGAAGCGGATCGAAGA
GGGCATCAAAGAGCTGGGCAGCCAGATCCTGAAAGAACACCCCGTGGAAAACACCCAGCTGCAGAACGAG
AAGCTGTACCTGTACTACCTGCAGAATGGGCGGGATATGTACGTGGACCAGGAACTGGACATCAACCGGC
TGTCCGACTACGATGTGGACGCTATCGTGCCTCAGAGCTTTCTGAAGGACGACTCCATCGATAACAAAGT
GCTGACTCGGAGCGACAAGAACCGGGGCAAGAGCGACAACGTGCCCTCCGAAGAGGTCGTGAAGAAGATG
AAGAACTACTGGCGCCAGCTGCTGAATGCCAAGCTGATTACCCAGAGGAAGTTCGACAATCTGACCAAGG
CCGAGAGAGGCGGCCTGAGCGAACTGGATAAGGCCGGCTTCATCAAGAGACAGCTGGTGGAAACCCGGCA
GATCACAAAGCACGTGGCACAGATCCTGGACTCCCGGATGAACACTAAGTACGACGAGAACGACAAACTG
ATCCGGGAAGTGAAAGTGATCACCCTGAAGTCCAAGCTGGTGTCCGATTTCCGGAAGGATTTCCAGTTTT
ACAAAGTGCGCGAGATCAACAACTACCACCACGCCCACGACGCCTACCTGAACGCCGTCGTGGGAACCGC
CCTGATCAAAAAGTACCCTAAGCTGGAAAGCGAGTTCGTGTACGGCGACTACAAGGTGTACGACGTGCGG
AAGATGATCGCCAAGAGCGAGCAGGAAATCGGCAAGGCTACCGCCAAGTACTTCTTCTACAGCAACATCA
TGAACTTTTTCAAGACCGAGATTACCCTGGCCAACGGCGAGATCCGGAAGCGGCCTCTGATCGAGACAAA
CGGCGAAACAGGCGAGATCGTGTGGGATAAGGGCCGGGACTTTGCCACCGTGCGGAAAGTGCTGTCTATG
CCCCAAGTGAATATCGTGAAAAAGACCGAGGTGCAGACAGGCGGCTTCAGCAAAGAGTCTATCCTGCCCA
AGAGGAACAGCGACAAGCTGATCGCCAGAAAGAAGGACTGGGACCCTAAGAAGTACGGCGGCTTCGACAG
CCCCACCGTGGCCTATTCTGTGCTGGTGGTGGCCAAAGTGGAAAAGGGCAAGTCCAAGAAACTGAAGAGT
GTGAAAGAGCTGCTGGGGATCACCATCATGGAAAGAAGCAGCTTCGAGAAGAATCCCATCGACTTTCTGG
AAGCCAAGGGCTACAAAGAAGTGAAAAAGGACCTGATCATCAAGCTGCCTAAGTACTCCCTGTTCGAGCT
GGAAAACGGCCGGAAGAGAATGCTGGCCTCTGCCGGCGAACTGCAGAAGGGAAACGAACTGGCCCTGCCC
TCCAAATATGTGAACTTCCTGTACCTGGCCAGCCACTATGAGAAGCTGAAGGGCTCCCCCGAGGATAATG
AGCAGAAACAGCTGTTTGTGGAACAGCACAAACACTACCTGGACGAGATCATCGAGCAGATCAGCGAGTT
CTCCAAGAGAGTGATCCTGGCCGACGCTAATCTGGACAAGGTGCTGAGCGCCTACAACAAGCACAGAGAC
AAGCCTATCAGAGAGCAGGCCGAGAATATCATCCACCTGTTTACCCTGACCAATCTGGGAGCCCCTGCCG
CCTTCAAGTACTTTGACACCACCATCGACCGGAAGAGGTACACCAGCACCAAAGAGGTGCTGGACGCCAC
CCTGATCCACCAGAGCATCACCGGCCTGTACGAGACACGGATCGACCTGTCTCAGCTGGGAGGCGACGCG
GCCGCGGAGCAGAAACTCATCTCTGAAGAAGATCTGGAACAAAAGTTGATTTCAGAAGAAGATCTGGAAC
AGAAGCTCATCTCTGAGGAAGATCTGTAATAAGGCGCGCCTCCTTAATGGGACTTGCAGCCTCGGTACCA
AATTCCAGAAAAGACACCCGAAAGGGTGTTTTTTCGTTTTGGTCCCACAGAATGAGCATCATGGCCTAGT
CGACATCGGAGAAGAGTACGGCTCTTTTAACCGCCTCAAGAACCAGATAAGTGAAATCTAGTTCCAAACT
ATTTTGTCATTTTTAATTTTCGTATTAGCTTACGACGCTACACCCAGTTCCCATCTATTTTGTCACTCTT
CCCTAAATAATCCTTAAAAACTCCATTTCCACCCCTCCCAGTTCCCAACTATTTTGTCCGCCCACAGCGG
GGCATTTTTCTTCCTGTTATGTTTGGGCGCTGCATTAATGAATCGGCCAACGCGCGGGGAGAGGCGGTTT
GCGTATTGGGCGCTCTTCCGCTTCCTCGCTCACTGACCCGCTGCGCTCGGTCGTTCGGCTGCGGCGAGCG
GTATCAGAGCTTATCGGCCAGCCTCGCAGAGCAGGATTCCCGTTGAGCACCGCCAGGTGCGAATAAGGGA
CAGTGAAGAAGGAACACCCGCTCGCGGGTGGGCCTACTTCACCTATCCTGCCCGGCTGACGCCGTTGGAT
ACACCAAGGAAAGTCTACACGAACCCTTTGGCAAAATCCTGTATATCGTGCGAAAAAGGATGGATATACC
GAAAAAATCGCTATAATGACCCCGAAGCAGGGTTATGCAGCGGAAAGTATACCTTAAGGAATCCCCTGAT
AACGCAGGAAAGAACATGTGAGCAAAAGGCCAGCAAAAGGCCAGGAACCGTAAAAAGGCCGCACTCCCTG
CCTCTGTCATCACGATACTGTGATGCCATGGCTAATTCCCATGTCAGCCGTTAAGTGTTCCTGTGTCACT
CAAAATTGCTTTGAGAGGCTCTAAGGGCTTCTCAGTGCGTTACATCCCTGGCTTGTTGTCCACAACCGTT
AAACCTTAAAAGCTTTAAAAGCCTTATATATTCTTTTTTTTCTTATAAAACTTAAAACCTTAGAGGCTAT
TTAAGTTGCTGATTTATATTAATTTTATTGTTCAAACATGAGAGCTTAGTACGTGAAACATGAGAGCTTA
GTACGTTAGCCATGAGAGCTTAGTACGTTAGCCATGAGGGTTTAGTTCGTTAAACATGAGAGCTTAGTAC
GTTAAACATGAGAGCTTAGTACGTGAAACATGAGAGCTTAGTACGTACTATCAACAGGTTGAACTGCTGA
TCTTCAGATCCTCTACGCCGGACGCATCGTGGCCGGATCTTGCGGCCGCAAAAATTAAAAATGAAGTTTT
AAATCAATCTAAAGTATATATGAGTAAACTTGGTCTGACAGTTACCAATGCTTAATCAGTGAGGCACCAA
TAACTGCCTTTGATCTTTTCTACGGGGTCTGACGCTCAGTGGAACGAAAACTCACGTTAAGGGATTTTGG
TCATGAGATTATCAAAAAGGATCTTCACCTAGATCCTTTTAAATTAAAAATGAAGTTTTAAATCAATCTA
AAGTATATATGAGTAAACTTGGTCTGACAGTTACCAATGCTTAATCAGTGAGGCACCTATCTCAGCGATC
TGTCTATTTCGTTCATCCATAGTTGCCTGACTCCCCGTCGTGTAGATAACTACGATACGGGAGGGCTTAC
CATCTGGCCCCAGTGCTGCAATGATACCGCGGGACCCACGCTCACCGGCTCCAGATTTATCAGCAATAAA
CCAGCCAGCCGGAAGGGCCGAGCGCAGAAGTGGTCCTGCAACTTTATCCGCCTCCATCCAGTCTATTAAT
TGTTGCCGGGAAGCTAGAGTAAGTAGTTCGCCAGTTAATAGTTTGCGCAACGTTGTTGCCATTGCTACAG
GCATCGTGGTGTCACGCTCGTCGTTTGGTATGGCTTCATTCAGCTCCGGTTCCCAACGATCAAGGCGAGT
TACATGATCCCCCATGTTGTGCAAAAAAGCGGTTAGCTCCTTCGGTCCTCCGATCGTTGTCAGAAGTAAG
TTGGCCGCAGTGTTATCACTCATGGTTATGGCAGCACTGCATAATTCTCTTACTGTCATGCCATCCGTAA
GATGCTTTTCTGTGACTGGTGAGTACTCAACCAAGTCATTCTGAGAATAGTGTATGCGGCGACCGAGTTG
CTCTTGCCCGGCGTCAATACGGGATAATACCGCGCCACATAGCAGAACTTTAAAAGTGCTCATCATTGGA
AAACGTTCTTCGGGGCGAAAACTCTCAAGGATCTTACCGCTGTTGAGATCCAGTTCGATGTAACCCACTC
GTGCACCCAACTGATCTTCAGCATCTTTTACTTTCACCAGCGTTTCTGGGTGAGCAAAAACAGGAAGGCA
AAATGCCGCAAAAAAGGGAATAAGGGCGACACGGAAATGTTGAATACTCATACTCTTCCTTTTTCAATAT
TATTGAAGCATTTATCAGGGTTATTGTCTCATGAGCGGATACATATTTGAATGTATTTAGAAAAATAAAC
AAATAGGGGTTCCGCGCACATTTCCCCGAAAAGTGCCACCTGACGTCTAAGAAACCATTATTATCATGAC
ATTAACCTATAAAAATAGGCGTATCACGAGGCCCTTTCGTCTCGCGCGTTTCGGTGACGACGGTGAAAAC
CTCTGACACATGCAGCTCCCGGAGACGGTCACAGCTTGTCTGTAAGCGGATGCCGGGAGCAGACAAGCCC
GTCAGGGCGCGTCAGCGGGTGTTGGCGGGTGTCGGGGCTGGCTTAACTATGCGGCATCAGAGCAGATTGT
ACTGAGAGTGCACCATATGCGGTGTGAAATACCGCACAGATGCGTAAGGAGAAAATACCGCATCAGGCGC
CATTCGCCATTCAGGCTGCGCAACTGTTGGGAAGGGCGATCGGTGCGGGCCTCTTCGCTATTACGCCAGC
TAGAGGACCAGCCGCGTAACCTGGCAAAATCGGTTACGGTTGAGTAATAAATGGATGCCCTGCGTAAGCA
GGTGTGGGCGGACAATAAAGTCTTAAACTGAACAAAATAGATCTAAACTATGACAATAAAGTCTTAAACT
AGACAGAATAGTTGTAAACTGAAATCAGTCCAGTTATGCTGTGAAAAAGCATACTGGACTTTTGTTATGG
CTAAAGCAAACTCTTCATTTTCTGAAGTGCAAATTGCCCGTCGTATTAAAGAGGGGCGTGGGGTTCGAGG
TCGACGGTATCGATAAGCTAGCTTAATTAGCTGAGCTTGGACTCCTGTTGATAGATCCAGTAATGACCTC
AGAACTCCATCTGGATTTGTTCAGAACGCTCGGTTGCCGCCGGGCGTTTTTTATTGGTGAGAATCCAAGC
TAGACTGCGATGAGTGGCAGGGCGGGGCGTAATTTTTTTAAGGCAGTTATTGGTGCCCTTAAACGCCTGG
GGTAATGACTCTCTAGCTTGAGGCATCAAATAAAACGAAAGGCTCAGTCGAAAGACTGGGCCTTTCGTTT
TATCTGTTGTTTGTCGGTGAACGCTCTCCTGAGTAGGACAAATCCGCCGCTAGGAGCTTGCGGCCCGGAC
GATGAGCTCGAATTGGGGATCTTGAAGTACCTATTCCGAAGTTCCTATTCTCTAGAAAGTATAGGAACTT
CAGAGCGCTTTTGAAGCTGATGCTCGAGATCTCGGCTTGAACGAATTGTTAGGTGGCGGTACTTGGGTCG
ATATCAAAGTGCATCACTTCTTCCCGTATGCCCAACTTTGTATAGAGAGCCACTGCGGGATCGTCACCGT
AATCTGCTTGCACGTAGATCACATAAGCACCAAGCGCGTTGGCCTCATGCTTGAGGAGATTGATGAGCGC
GGTGGCAATGCCCTGCCTCCGGTGCTCTCCGGAGACTGCGAGATCATAGATATAGATCTCACTACGCGGC
TGCTCAAACTTGGGCAGAACGTAAGCCGCGAGAGCGCCAACAACCGCTTCTTGGTCGAAGGCAGCAAGCG
CGATGAATGTCTTACTACGGAGCAAGTTCCCGAGGTAATCGGAGTCCGGCTGAT
