>Addgene plasmid #134657 | PJQ49 | depositor partial sequence | sequence record 259381 | dCas9 promoter Anderson BBa_J23115
TTTATAGCTAGCTCAGCCCTTGGTACAAT
